Addgene plasmid #135847: D31_Ld_261020
Purpose: Expression of Leishmania donovani ectodomain in mammalian cells
Depositing lab: Gavin Wright. Depositing organization: Wellcome Sanger Institute. Publication: Systematic identification of genes encoding cell surface and secreted proteins that are essential for in vitro growth and infection in Leishmania donovani. Roberts AJ, Ong HB, Clare S, Brandt C, Harcourt K, Franssen SU, Cotton JA, Muller-Sienerth N, Wright GJ. PLoS Pathog. 2022 Feb 24;18(2):e1010364. doi: 10.1371/journal.ppat.1010364. eCollection 2022 Feb. PubMed 35202447.
Backbone
  Vector backbone: pTT3
  Backbone manufacturer: Yves Durocher, NRC
  Backbone size w/o insert (bp): 6132
  Vector type: Mammalian Expression
Growth in bacteria
  Bacterial resistance: Ampicillin, 100 μg/mL
  Growth temperature: 37°C
  Growth strain: DH5alpha
  Copy number: High Copy
Gene/Insert
  Gene/Insert name: hypothetical protein, conserved (alt name: LDPBK_261020)
  Species: Leishmania donovani
  Insert size (bp): 1500
  Tag / fusion protein: biotinylation sequence and His tag (C terminal on insert)
  Cloning method: Unknown
Terms and licenses: Academic/Nonprofit Terms; Industry Terms: Not Available to Industry
How to cite: D31_Ld_261020 was a gift from Gavin Wright (Addgene plasmid # 135847 ; http://n2t.net/addgene:135847 ; RRID:Addgene_135847)
