[The description below was written by a language model from this plasmid's Addgene catalogue record and the feature table of its GenBank file.]
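Description:
D31_Ld_261020 is a 7,632 bp mammalian expression plasmid built on the pTT3 backbone and designed to produce the ectodomain of a Leishmania donovani protein as a recombinant product in mammalian cells. The roughly 1.5 kb insert encodes a conserved hypothetical protein (LDPBK_261020). It is maintained in E. coli through a high-copy ColE1/pUC-type origin and selected with ampicillin via the bla gene under its own promoter. Remnants of a pUC-style cloning region (CAP binding site, lac promoter and operator, M13 reverse primer sites) are also present but play no role in mammalian expression.

The expression cassette is driven by the human cytomegalovirus immediate early enhancer and promoter, which span the plasmid's numbering origin. Downstream, a primer site annotated as lying in a synthetic intron suggests an intron-containing leader, followed by a Kozak consensus sequence for efficient translation initiation. The ectodomain coding region itself is not annotated in the feature table, but it would occupy the interval between the Kozak sequence and the annotated 6xHis tag. The catalogue entry lists a C-terminal biotinylation sequence together with the His tag; only the His tag is annotated. Transcripts terminate at a rabbit beta-globin polyadenylation signal. About 2 kb between this signal and the ampicillin cassette carries no annotated features, so its content cannot be stated from the record.

The tags would allow affinity purification by the His tag and capture or multimerisation through biotin. The plasmid belongs to a set of Leishmania ectodomain expression constructs associated with a systematic study of L. donovani cell surface and secreted proteins.
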