LOCUS       Exported 7632 bp ds-DNA circular SYN 13-MAY-2021
DEFINITION  Expression of Leishmania donovani ectodomain in mammalian cells.
ACCESSION   .
VERSION     .
KEYWORDS    D31_Ld_261020
SOURCE      synthetic DNA construct
  ORGANISM  synthetic DNA construct
REFERENCE   1 (bases 1 to 7632)
  TITLE     Leishmania ectodomain expression plasmids
REFERENCE   2 (bases 1 to 7632)
  AUTHORS   .
  TITLE     Direct Submission
  JOURNAL   Exported May 13, 2021 from SnapGene Server 1.1.58
            http://www.snapgene.com
FEATURES             Location/Qualifiers
     source          1..7632
                     /organism="synthetic DNA construct"
                     /mol_type="other DNA"
     promoter        1..204
                     /label=CMV promoter
                     /note="human cytomegalovirus (CMV) immediate early
                     promoter"
     primer_bind     155..175
                     /label=CMV-F
                     /note="Human CMV immediate early promoter, forward primer"
     primer_bind     201..225
                     /label=LNCX
                     /note="Human CMV promoter, forward primer"
     primer_bind     706..725
                     /label=pMT2-F
                     /note="Synthetic intron, forward primer"
     regulatory      748..757
                     /regulatory_class="other"
                     /note="vertebrate consensus sequence for strong initiation
                     of translation (Kozak, 1987)"
     CDS             2410..2427
                     /codon_start=1
                     /product="6xHis affinity tag"
                     /label=6xHis
                     /translation="HHHHHH"
     polyA_signal    2479..2534
                     /label=-beta-globin poly(A) signal
                     /note="rabbit beta-globin polyadenylation signal (Gil and
                     Proudfoot, 1987)"
     primer_bind     complement(2533..2552)
                     /label=rbglobpA-R
                     /note="Rabbit beta-globin polyA, reverse primer. Also
                     called rb-glob-pA-term-R"
     primer_bind     complement(4770..4788)
                     /label=pBRforEco
                     /note="pBR322 vectors, upsteam of EcoRI site, forward
                     primer"
     promoter        4856..4960
                     /gene="bla"
                     /label=AmpR promoter
     CDS             4961..5821
                     /codon_start=1
                     /gene="bla"
                     /product="beta-lactamase"
                     /label=AmpR
                     /note="confers resistance to ampicillin, carbenicillin, and
                     related antibiotics"
                     /translation="MSIQHFRVALIPFFAAFCLPVFAHPETLVKVKDAEDQLGARVGYI
                     ELDLNSGKILESFRPEERFPMMSTFKVLLCGAVLSRVDAGQEQLGRRIHYSQNDLVEYS
                     PVTEKHLTDGMTVRELCSAAITMSDNTAANLLLTTIGGPKELTAFLHNMGDHVTRLDRW
                     EPELNEAIPNDERDTTMPAAMATTLRKLLTGELLTLASRQQLIDWMEADKVAGPLLRSA
                     LPAGWFIADKSGAGERGSRGIIAALGPDGKPSRIVVIYTTGSQATMDERNRQIAEIGAS
                     LIKHW"
     primer_bind     complement(5179..5198)
                     /label=Amp-R
                     /note="Ampicillin resistance gene, reverse primer"
     rep_origin      5992..6580
                     /direction=RIGHT
                     /label=ori
                     /note="high-copy-number ColE1/pMB1/pBR322/pUC origin of
                     replication"
     primer_bind     6481..6500
                     /label=pBR322ori-F
                     /note="pBR322 origin, forward primer"
     primer_bind     6734..6751
                     /label=L4440
                     /note="L4440 vector, forward primer"
     protein_bind    6868..6889
                     /label=CAP binding site
                     /bound_moiety="E. coli catabolite activator protein"
                     /note="CAP binding activates transcription in the presence
                     of cAMP."
     promoter        6904..6934
                     /label=lac promoter
                     /note="promoter for the E. coli lac operon"
     protein_bind    6942..6958
                     /label=lac operator
                     /bound_moiety="lac repressor encoded by lacI"
                     /note="The lac repressor binds to the lac operator to
                     inhibit transcription in E. coli. This inhibition can be
                     relieved by adding lactose or
                     isopropyl-beta-D-thiogalactopyranoside (IPTG)."
     primer_bind     6947..6969
                     /label=M13/pUC Reverse
                     /note="In lacZ gene"
     primer_bind     6966..6982
                     /label=M13 rev
                     /note="common sequencing primer, one of multiple similar
                     variants"
     primer_bind     6966..6982
                     /label=M13 Reverse
                     /note="In lacZ gene. Also called M13-rev"
     enhancer        7253..7632
                     /label=CMV enhancer
                     /note="human cytomegalovirus immediate early enhancer"
ORIGIN
        1 gtgatgcggt tttggcagta caccaatggg cgtggatagc ggtttgactc acggggattt
       61 ccaagtctcc accccattga cgtcaatggg agtttgtttt ggcaccaaaa tcaacgggac
      121 tttccaaaat gtcgtaataa ccccgccccg ttgacgcaaa tgggcggtag gcgtgtacgg
      181 tgggaggtct atataagcag agctcgttta gtgaaccgtc agatcctcac tctcttccgc
      241 atcgctgtct gcgagggcca gctgttgggc tcgcggttga ggacaaactc ttcgcggtct
      301 ttccagtact cttggatcgg aaacccgtcg gcctccgaac ggtactccgc caccgaggga
      361 cctgagcgag tccgcatcga ccggatcgga aaacctctcg agaaaggcgt ctaaccagtc
      421 acagtcgcaa ggtaggctga gcaccgtggc gggcggcagc gggtggcggt cggggttgtt
      481 tctggcggag gtgctgctga tgatgtaatt aaagtaggcg gtcttgagac ggcggatggt
      541 cgaggtgagg tgtggcaggc ttgagatcca gctgttgggg tgagtactcc ctctcaaaag
      601 cgggcattac ttctgcgcta agattgtcag tttccaaaaa cgaggaggat ttgatattca
      661 cctggcccga tctggccata cacttgagtg acaatgacat ccactttgcc tttctctcca
      721 caggtgtcca ctcccaggtc caagtttgcc accatggagt ttcagaccca ggtactcatg
      781 tccctgctgc tctgcatgtc tggtgcggcc gccaccggac ctgtgctgga agtgggagtg
      841 gaccgggcca tcaccttcaa cagacagctg ggcgacggcg acgagctgct gttcggaagc
      901 agagccgtgc tgctgcgggg cgagatcgtg cggtatacag ccggcgcttc cgccagctac
      961 cacggctaca ccgtgtacgt gcagtgcagc gagcacctga ccaacttcgc cctgcagcag
     1021 ctggccgctc ccgagctgtc taaggccgcc aagggcctgg tggtggaact gtgcgacacc
     1081 gacaccacca acgaggacgt gctgagcttc ttcttctcca acgccgctgc cagcatcccc
     1141 gtgtactttc tgcccaacgg caccgccagc aaagagctga gcagactgct gagcgtggcc
     1201 gcccagagaa gcgccaccga gagggtggtg ctgtccgtgg ccaagaccag gcggctgagc
     1261 gagctggtgg aaaacagcac cctgccctcc gccaccatcg agagccacta cgtgcacaag
     1321 cccaagcaga ccagaagcaa agccgccagc gctgccgccg ctcctcaggt gctggtcacc
     1381 gcccacttcg actccctggg cgtgtcccca gccagcagaa cctctggcgg aaccagcgga
     1441 gccgtggtgg ccatggaact gtggcggaga ctgaccagca ccccctacgc cagacaggaa
     1501 agcgtcgccc cttacgaagt gaccgtcctg ctgggcagca ccagccggtt caactacgcc
     1561 ggcaccacaa gctggctgag ccagcacacc gatagagagc tggaccagtt ccgggtggtc
     1621 ctgtgcctgg acgaactgct gccccccaga gagacaagcg agaacgcccc cgacctgtat
     1681 ctgcatgtgc aggatgtgct gatgaagcgg cagcacggcc agcaggtcgt ggaacaggtg
     1741 gaagccgccg caaagctgct gggaatcagc ctgaaggtgg tgtccgccaa gacaaactac
     1801 cagcactacg acctggaatt cgagcacgag gccttcgcca gccggcagat gaccgccatg
     1861 accctgagca cccaccgggt gcaccataac gaccagctgt tccgggacct gcggaggcct
     1921 cctgccacag ccgctgatgc cgctatgctg gccaagcggg ccgacctggt cgaggccatt
     1981 gtgcggattg tggccgaggc tgcccctagc gccgagggcg tgacaacagt gtggcctggc
     2041 gccgctagct acatccaggg catgctgcac tacgcctccg acagccagag atcccccgtg
     2101 gcccagaacg gcgctggcct gagacagtac gccgccacag tggaacacca catgagagcc
     2161 caggccgctg ctgctcagag agccgccttt accagcgcca gctctgtggc cacctaccag
     2221 gaactgcgga cccccggcat caccctgttc ggcccatacg aagagacaat gcaggtgttc
     2281 atggccaagt cctacctgtt cgagtgcgcc gtgggcgcgc ccggcagcct gcaccacatc
     2341 ctggacgccc agaagatgct gtggaaccac agggacagga acctgcctcc tctggcccct
     2401 ctgggccccc accaccatca ccaccattga gtctagacac gtgattaatt aaggatcccc
     2461 cgacctcgac ctctggctaa taaaggaaat ttattttcat tgcaatagtg tgttggaatt
     2521 ttttgtgtct ctcactcgga aggacatatg ggagggcaaa tcatttggtc gagatccctc
     2581 ggagatctct agctagagga tcgatccccg ccccggacga actaaacctg actacgacat
     2641 ctctgcccct tcttcgcggg gcagtgcatg taatcccttc agttggttgg tacaacttgc
     2701 caactgggcc ctgttccaca tgtgacacgg ggggggacca aacacaaagg ggttctctga
     2761 ctgtagttga catccttata aatggatgtg cacatttgcc aacactgagt ggctttcatc
     2821 ctggagcaga ctttgcagtc tgtggactgc aacacaacat tgcctttatg tgtaactctt
     2881 ggctgaagct cttacaccaa tgctggggga catgtacctc ccaggggccc aggaagacta
     2941 cgggaggcta caccaacgtc aatcagaggg gcctgtgtag ctaccgataa gcggaccctc
     3001 aagagggcat tagcaatagt gtttataagg cccccttgtt aaccctaaac gggtagcata
     3061 tgcttcccgg gtagtagtat atactatcca gactaaccct aattcaatag catatgttac
     3121 ccaacgggaa gcatatgcta tcgaattagg gttagtaaaa gggtcctaag gaacagcgat
     3181 atctcccacc ccatgagctg tcacggtttt atttacatgg ggtcaggatt ccacgagggt
     3241 agtgaaccat tttagtcaca agggcagtgg ctgaagatca aggagcgggc agtgaactct
     3301 cctgaatctt cgcctgcttc ttcattctcc ttcgtttagc taatagaata actgctgagt
     3361 tgtgaacagt aaggtgtatg tgaggtgctc gaaaacaagg tttcaggtga cgcccccaga
     3421 ataaaatttg gacggggggt tcagtggtgg cattgtgcta tgacaccaat ataaccctca
     3481 caaacccctt gggcaataaa tactagtgta ggaatgaaac attctgaata tctttaacaa
     3541 tagaaatcca tggggtgggg acaagccgta aagactggat gtccatctca cacgaattta
     3601 tggctatggg caacacataa tcctagtgca atatgatact ggggttatta agatgtgtcc
     3661 caggcaggga ccaagacagg tgaaccatgt tgttacactc tatttgtaac aaggggaaag
     3721 agagtggacg ccgacagcag cggactccac tggttgtctc taacaccccc gaaaattaaa
     3781 cggggctcca cgccaatggg gcccataaac aaagacaagt ggccactctt ttttttgaaa
     3841 ttgtggagtg ggggcacgcg tcagccccca cacgccgccc tgcggttttg gactgtaaaa
     3901 taagggtgta ataacttggc tgattgtaac cccgctaacc actgcggtca aaccacttgc
     3961 ccacaaaacc actaatggca ccccggggaa tacctgcata agtaggtggg cgggccaaga
     4021 taggggcgcg attgctgcga tctggaggac aaattacaca cacttgcgcc tgagcgccaa
     4081 gcacagggtt gttggtcctc atattcacga ggtcgctgag agcacggtgg gctaatgttg
     4141 ccatgggtag catatactac ccaaatatct ggatagcata tgctatccta atctatatct
     4201 gggtagcata ggctatccta atctatatct gggtagcata tgctatccta atctatatct
     4261 gggtagtata tgctatccta atttatatct gggtagcata ggctatccta atctatatct
     4321 gggtagcata tgctatccta atctatatct gggtagtata tgctatccta atctgtatcc
     4381 gggtagcata tgctatccta atagagatta gggtagtata tgctatccta atttatatct
     4441 gggtagcata tactacccaa atatctggat agcatatgct atcctaatct atatctgggt
     4501 agcatatgct atcctaatct atatctgggt agcataggct atcctaatct atatctgggt
     4561 agcatatgct atcctaatct atatctgggt agtatatgct atcctaattt atatctgggt
     4621 agcataggct atcctaatct atatctgggt agcatatgct atcctaatct atatctgggt
     4681 agtatatgct atcctaatct gtatccgggt agcatatgct atcctcatga taagctgtca
     4741 aacatgagaa ttttcttgaa gacgaaaggg cctcgtgata cgcctatttt tataggttaa
     4801 tgtcatgata ataatggttt cttagacgtc aggtggcact tttcggggaa atgtgcgcgg
     4861 aacccctatt tgtttatttt tctaaataca ttcaaatatg tatccgctca tgagacaata
     4921 accctgataa atgcttcaat aatattgaaa aaggaagagt atgagtattc aacatttccg
     4981 tgtcgccctt attccctttt ttgcggcatt ttgccttcct gtttttgctc acccagaaac
     5041 gctggtgaaa gtaaaagatg ctgaagatca gttgggtgca cgagtgggtt acatcgaact
     5101 ggatctcaac agcggtaaga tccttgagag ttttcgcccc gaagaacgtt ttccaatgat
     5161 gagcactttt aaagttctgc tatgtggcgc ggtattatcc cgtgttgacg ccgggcaaga
     5221 gcaactcggt cgccgcatac actattctca gaatgacttg gttgagtact caccagtcac
     5281 agaaaagcat cttacggatg gcatgacagt aagagaatta tgcagtgctg ccataaccat
     5341 gagtgataac actgcggcca acttacttct gacaacgatc ggaggaccga aggagctaac
     5401 cgcttttttg cacaacatgg gggatcatgt aactcgcctt gatcgttggg aaccggagct
     5461 gaatgaagcc ataccaaacg acgagcgtga caccacgatg cctgcagcaa tggcaacaac
     5521 gttgcgcaaa ctattaactg gcgaactact tactctagct tcccggcaac aattaataga
     5581 ctggatggag gcggataaag ttgcaggacc acttctgcgc tcggcccttc cggctggctg
     5641 gtttattgct gataaatctg gagccggtga gcgtgggtct cgcggtatca ttgcagcact
     5701 ggggccagat ggtaagccct cccgtatcgt agttatctac acgacgggga gtcaggcaac
     5761 tatggatgaa cgaaatagac agatcgctga gataggtgcc tcactgatta agcattggta
     5821 actgtcagac caagtttact catatatact ttagattgat ttaaaacttc atttttaatt
     5881 taaaaggatc taggtgaaga tcctttttga taatctcatg accaaaatcc cttaacgtga
     5941 gttttcgttc cactgagcgt cagaccccgt agaaaagatc aaaggatctt cttgagatcc
     6001 tttttttctg cgcgtaatct gctgcttgca aacaaaaaaa ccaccgctac cagcggtggt
     6061 ttgtttgccg gatcaagagc taccaactct ttttccgaag gtaactggct tcagcagagc
     6121 gcagatacca aatactgttc ttctagtgta gccgtagtta ggccaccact tcaagaactc
     6181 tgtagcaccg cctacatacc tcgctctgct aatcctgtta ccagtggctg ctgccagtgg
     6241 cgataagtcg tgtcttaccg ggttggactc aagacgatag ttaccggata aggcgcagcg
     6301 gtcgggctga acggggggtt cgtgcacaca gcccagcttg gagcgaacga cctacaccga
     6361 actgagatac ctacagcgtg agctatgaga aagcgccacg cttcccgaag ggagaaaggc
     6421 ggacaggtat ccggtaagcg gcagggtcgg aacaggagag cgcacgaggg agcttccagg
     6481 gggaaacgcc tggtatcttt atagtcctgt cgggtttcgc cacctctgac ttgagcgtcg
     6541 atttttgtga tgctcgtcag gggggcggag cctatggaaa aacgccagca acgcggcctt
     6601 tttacggttc ctggcctttt gctggccttt tgctcacatg ttctttcctg cgttatcccc
     6661 tgattctgtg gataaccgta ttaccgcctt tgagtgagct gataccgctc gccgcagccg
     6721 aacgaccgag cgcagcgagt cagtgagcga ggaagcggaa gagcgcccaa tacgcaaacc
     6781 gcctctcccc gcgcgttggc cgattcatta atgcagctgg cacgacaggt ttcccgactg
     6841 gaaagcgggc agtgagcgca acgcaattaa tgtgagttag ctcactcatt aggcacccca
     6901 ggctttacac tttatgcttc cggctcgtat gttgtgtgga attgtgagcg gataacaatt
     6961 tcacacagga aacagctatg accatgatta cgccaagctc tagctagagg tcgaccaatt
     7021 ctcatgtttg acagcttatc atcgcagatc cgggcaacgt tgttgccatt gctgcaggcg
     7081 cagaactggt aggtatggaa gatctataca ttgaatcaat attggcaatt agccatatta
     7141 gtcattggtt atatagcata aatcaatatt ggctattggc cattgcatac gttgtatcta
     7201 tatcataata tgtacattta tattggctca tgtccaatat gaccgccatg ttgacattga
     7261 ttattgacta gttattaata gtaatcaatt acggggtcat tagttcatag cccatatatg
     7321 gagttccgcg ttacataact tacggtaaat ggcccgcctg gctgaccgcc caacgacccc
     7381 cgcccattga cgtcaataat gacgtatgtt cccatagtaa cgccaatagg gactttccat
     7441 tgacgtcaat gggtggagta tttacggtaa actgcccact tggcagtaca tcaagtgtat
     7501 catatgccaa gtccgccccc tattgacgtc aatgacggta aatggcccgc ctggcattat
     7561 gcccagtaca tgaccttacg ggactttcct acttggcagt acatctacgt attagtcatc
     7621 gctattacca tg
//
